>Addgene plasmid #217274 | pMV-hAT-6_AMi | addgene full sequence | sequence record 441870 | Addgene NGS Result
AAAAATAAACAAATAGGGGTTCCGCGCACATTTCCCCGAAAAGTGCCACCTGACGTCTAAGAAACCATTA
TTATCATGACATTAACCTATAAAAATAGGCGTATCACGAGGCCCTTTCGTTGTAAAACGACGGCCAGTCG
AACCACGCAATGCGTCTCGATCCGCAGTGTCTTGCGTCTCTCAATTGCTATATAGTAGGGCTGTGCGAAA
TTTCGCCGGCCGTTTCGTTTCGACGCTGTTTCGACCTGTTTCAAGATTGAAACAGCGAAATTGAAACTAA
ACAAGGCAGGTCGAAACATTTCGAAAGTTTTGAAGTGTTTCGACTCTGAAGCTGGGGCTGGGCTTTCTTG
CAGGGAAACAGAAAGTAAAGAGAGGGAGGGGGAGAGGGGGGGGAAGGATGCTCTGATATTGACTGTCTAG
CTGGCCAGTGACTGTCATCTTTCCCTGAGGTCCCTTCCAATCCCAGTGCTCTGGGGGAGGGATGGAAAAA
CATCATAAAAAGCAGCATTGTTTGAACTGCGGCTTTCTGCCTTGGGGTCATTACTGAGCTGTCTTCCAGA
GCTAGCAGCGTCAGACACAAAGGCTACTACTGGCCTGCTTGCCACCCTAGCAAGTGAGATTCTCCGGTAC
TTTTTGCTCTAGAGGGATTCGCTATACCTTGCTATTATTTTATTATTATATTCATTGATTCATTCTTTTC
AATTTATATCTCTCTTTTGCTTAGCCCCCCGATTCTTTTCGGAATCTGTGCTTTTCCACACAATGTGAAT
CCATTCACTGTACAGGGAAGCCTACAGCATACAATCATATGCATCCTAAAATATAGAATTTATATAGGAA
AACACAAAACATTCATATATTTATGTTATTTATTAGTATAGTACATACAACAATACATACATTACATAAG
TACACATTCATACAATTATTTCATTTACATATATCACATAAATCAGATAGATAACATTAGCAGAAGAGGA
AGATTTTGGGCACAAGCAAACAAGACACAGAAACATTACCATGAAGCGTGCTGGAAAGGCAGCTGGCAGG
CCTTCAGGGAGGGGTGGGAGAGGGGGTAGAGGGGTAGGGGGAAGCTAGAGCTGCAAGTTTCCACCCCCCC
ACCCCCAAACTGAGATGCAGCCTCTTTCCTACAACTAGCAGGCATGAGGCTTCTGCTGCTAGTCAGGCAG
CAAGGAGAGGGGAGCAGTGCCTGTGCCTGAGCCTGCATCCCCTCCAAAAGCACAGCCATAACCCCCACCA
CCAAGCAGCAGCACCAGCATGACAGTCTCCTCCACCCCCATTTCACTTCCCATGCTGAGCCTCCCAGTGC
CAGAGGAAGAGCTGGAGCTGGAACCAGATCTGAGCGCCCTAGCAAGGGAAATTCTGGGGAAGGAGAGGGA
ATCATCTGAGTTTGTGCTCCACACCCCTCAAGTTTCCCCTAGAGCCAGGTCTCCTTCCCCAGAAGGCACT
TCGGAGGAGGTTGAGGTAGAGGTTGTGGAGGCAAGTGGCTCAGCTGAGTCCGCTCCTCCTGTTGCTGTGC
CTCTGCCTGCTGAGGAGGGGGAAAGGGCAGCATCCACACATGCACCTGCACCCCAGAAGCGAGCAGGTAG
TGTGGTCTGGGATCATTTTGAGCTGGCAGATGATCCCACGTATGCTATCTGCCTGCACTGCCAAGGCAAA
ACCAGCCGGGGCAAGGGAACGAAACACATGAGCACCACGGGGATGCTGATGCATCTCGCAGGCACCACCC
CCTTGCCCTTGCTCCTCCTCAGCCTGGCACCAGTGGGAGCATGCCCAAAAGGAAGTCCCCCGCTTGCTCC
AAAGCCCCCGTCCCCCCAAAGCAGAGGCAGGCCACCCTGGAGCAGTGGGGGAAAGGTGGAGAGAAAGCGG
GGCATGTTGCAAAGGCGAGCGAGATCACCCAGAGCATTGGGGAGATGCTTCTGTGGATGGCCAGCCCTTC
TCCTTAGTTGAGCAGCCAGGGTTCAGGCAGCTCATGGCACTCATGGCCCCATCATACCAAGTGCCCGCAT
GCACCACCTTCAGCAGGACGGTGGTGCCCTCCCTGTATGAGGCATGCAGGGAGTACTTGAGGGAGGAGCT
GCACAAGGCAGGTCCGCAGGTGGCCTTACACTTCACCTCGGACATCTGGAGCAGCCGGGGTGGAGATCAC
GCATACCTCTCCCTCACAGGGCACTGGTGCGACCAGTCAGGCCATCGGTGGGCTCTCCTTCAAGCCAAGG
TGATGGATGAGTCCCACACGGCAACAGAGATCATGGGGGCCATGAACCACTTGGTGCAGGGGTGGCTCGT
TGGGCAGGGTGAGCTCACCCGCGGGTTCATGGTCACCGACAACCGGTGCTAGCAATTCTACCGGGTAGGG
GAGGCGCTTTTCCCAAGGCAGTCTGGAGCATGCGCTTTAGCAGCCCCGCTGGGCACTTGGCGCTACACAA
GTGGCCTCTGGCCTCGCACACATTCCACATCCACCGGTAGGCGCCAACCGGCTCCGTTCTTTGGTGGCCC
CTTCGCGCCACCTTCTACTCCTCCCCTAGTCAGGAAGTTCCCCCCCGCCCCGCAGCTCGCGTCGTGCAGG
ACGTGACAAATGGAAGTAGCACGTCTCACTAGTCTCGTGCAGATGGACAGCACCGCTGAGCAATGGAAGC
GGGTAGGCCTTTGGGGCAGCGGCCAATAGCAGCTTTGCTCCTTCGCTTTCTGGGCTCAGAGGCTGGGAAG
GGGTGGGTCCGGGGGCGGGCTCAGGGGCGGGCTCAGGGGCGGGGCGGGCGCCCGAAGGTCCTCCGGAGGC
CCGGCATTCTGCACGCTTCAAAAGCGCACGTCTGCCGCGCTGTTCTCCTCTTCCTCATCTCCGGGCCTTT
CGACCTGCAGCCAACGCCACCATGGGGACCGAGTACAAGCCCACGGTGCGCCTCGCCACCCGCGACGACG
TCCCCCGGGCCGTACGCACCCTCGCCGCCGCGTTCGCCGACTACCCCGCCACGCGCCACACCGTCGACCC
GGACCGCCACATCGAGCGGGTCACCGAGCTGCAAGAACTCTTCCTCACGCGCGTCGGGCTCGACATCGGC
AAGGTGTGGGTCGCGGACGACGGCGCCGCGGTGGCGGTCTGGACCACGCCGGAGAGCGTCGAAGCGGGGG
CGGTGTTCGCCGAGATCGGCCCGCGCATGGCCGAGTTGAGCGGTTCCCGGCTGGCCGCGCAGCAACAGAT
GGAAGGCCTCCTGGCGCCGCACCGGCCCAAGGAGCCCGCGTGGTTCCTGGCCACCGTCGGCGTCTCGCCC
GACCACCAGGGCAAGGGTCTGGGCAGCGCCGTCGTGCTCCCCGGAGTGGAGGCGGCCGAGCGCGCCGGGG
TGCCCGCCTTCCTGGAGACCTCCGCGCCCCGCAACCTCCCCTTCTACGAGCGGCTCGGCTTCACCGTCAC
CGCCGACGTCGAGGTGCCCGAAGGACCGCGCACCTGGTGCATGACCCGCAAGCCCGGTGCCATCGATGCC
ACTAACTTCTCCCTGTTGAAACAAGCAGGGGATGTCGAAGAGAATCCCGGGCCAATGGTGAGCAAGGGCG
AGGAGCTGTTCACCGGGGTGGTGCCCATCCTGGTCGAGCTGGACGGCGACGTAAACGGCCACAAGTTCAG
CGTGTCCGGCGAGGGCGAGGGCGATGCCACCTACGGCAAGCTGACCCTGAAGTTCATCTGCACCACCGGC
AAGCTGCCCGTGCCCTGGCCCACCCTCGTGACCACCCTGACCTACGGCGTGCAGTGCTTCAGCCGCTACC
CCGACCACATGAAGCAGCACGACTTCTTCAAGTCCGCCATGCCCGAAGGCTACGTCCAGGAGCGCACCAT
CTTCTTCAAGGACGACGGCAACTACAAGACCCGCGCCGAGGTGAAGTTCGAGGGCGACACCCTGGTGAAC
CGCATCGAGCTGAAGGGCATCGACTTCAAGGAGGACGGCAACATCCTGGGGCACAAGCTGGAGTACAACT
ACAACAGCCACAACGTCTATATCATGGCCGACAAGCAGAAGAACGGCATCAAGGTGAACTTCAAGATCCG
CCACAACATCGAGGACGGCAGCGTGCAGCTCGCCGACCACTACCAGCAGAACACCCCCATCGGCGACGGC
CCCGTGCTGCTGCCCGACAACCACTACCTGAGCACCCAGTCCGCCCTGAGCAAAGACCCCAACGAGAAGC
GCGATCACATGGTCCTGCTGGAGTTCGTGACCGCCGCCGGGATCACTCTCGGCATGGACGAGCTGTACAA
GTAATTAATTAAGCTCGCTGATCAGCCTCGACTGTGCCTTCTAGTTGCCAGCCATCTGTTGTTTGCCCCT
CCCCCGTGCCTTCCTTGACCCTGGAAGGTGCCACTCCCACTGTCCTTTCCTAATAAAATGAGGAAATTGC
ATCGCATTGTCTGAGTAGGTGTCATTCTATTCTGGGGGGTGGGGTGGGGCAGGACAGCAAGGGGGAGGAT
TGGGAAGACAATAGCAGGCATGCTGGGGATGCGGTGGGCTCTATGGCTTCTGAGGCGCGCCCTCGAGGTG
CCACCCTCCTCACTCCATCCGCACCTATTTCCTTTTTTCATTTTTTAAAACCATTTAATGCCCCGCTCTC
AGAGCTGGAGGGGGCACTCACTGCATCACCAGCCAGCAGGGGAAGAACATGTCCCTGCTGAGCTCCCGTG
CCAGGATGAACTTGGAGGTATGGGGCTGGGGCTATGGGGAAGGAGGAGGCCCCAGGTCCTGGGCATGACC
ACTAAAACTGCACTCTGCCAGGGTCGGGAGGCCTGGTGGGACTGCCGGCGGCGCGGCAGCCCCAGGAAAT
GCCAGGACCGAGGATCTCCCTGGTGAAAGGTGGGTAGGAGGTGCCATAACCTCCAGCCACCACATGCACA
CATGCACACAGTCCTGGCTGGGGAAAGCCCAGACCCGTCACGTCTTTGACAGGCCTGAGGCTTGCTGGTT
GCAGTGGAGTTGTGAGGCTCCAGGTGAGCTCAGCTTAGCTGCCTGGGATGCCAGCTTTCGGGTTGAAAAA
CCCTTTGTCAGGCTGAGGAAGCACCTGCAGTTGGTGTGTGTGCTGTTCCTGGATGCACTTTTCACAGATG
AGCCTATGAACTGCACTTCATCAACCTCCTAGGTACAGAAACCCATGGACTCAATATAGACATTGGAATT
CTGACACACTACAACCTGCCGGACATCTGACTCCCCAGGTACCTCTCCACTTTTACCTGCGCTGCTACAT
CCCCTTCCCCCCCCACCCCAGCCTGTCCCTCACCCCCTGACGCCTCCATTTCCATTTTCGCTGACTGGCT
TTCTTGCCTGCATTGCATGCCAGCCTCTGGCTTCTTTACTATTCCTTCCATCCAGGAACAGCACACACAC
CAACTGCAGGTGCTTCCTCAGCCTGACAAAGGGTTTTTCAACCCAAAAGCTTGCTAAGATATATTTCTCT
AACTATTCAGTTGGTCTACTAAAAGATACCAGATTAGACTGACCCAAAGAACCTTGTCTGCCAGTGCCAT
GTCCTTAGACCAACACCCCTAGCACCTGTCCCTGGCCAGCTGACCAGAAGGACGCAGGGCCCTGGGCACA
TCTAAGCCCCAGGGCTGGGGCTGGCAGGGAGAGTTCTCTGGCAGCTGCTGGAGAAGAAGCTCCTGCAGGA
GAGGAAAGAAAGGCTCTGTGACAGTTTGGCTGCCTGAGATGCTGCTGGTGCTACTGTGCTGCTTACTTAT
TTTACCTGTTGTTATTTAAAGTGGTGGACCGGGCTGAGGCTGTAGGGGAGGAGGAGACCTCATTGGGGCA
CACTACCGTGTCATGTAGAGGCCCCAGCGCCAGTGAGGGCGCGCCTTAACACACACACAGTGTCACCCAC
GTCACGAGTTTTGCTTGTCAGCAGCTTGAGGTGCAGTTTCCCAGAAACCCCTGCACCTATCTCCTTGAAA
CTTGGCAGGCTTCGTGGCCTCAGCAGGGGCTACCATGCCTGCTGTTTTCACCCCCTGTGCCTTAACACAC
ACAGTGACATGAGTTTTGCTTGTCAGCACTTGAGGTGCAGTTTCCCAGAAACCCCTACACCTATCTCCTT
GAAACTTGGCAGGCTTCTGCCTCAGAAGGGGCTACCTCCCTGCGTTTTCATCTAAATCAGCCAAAAATGA
CAAAGTTATAGGCAGTTTTGTGATTCCCCATTATAGCCTATGGGCGAAACATCGAAACAGCGTCGAAACA
GTGAAACAGTTTTTGACGAAATGGAACAGCGCTTTGAAACAAATGAAACCAAAATGAAACACTGTCCCTT
CAAAATGGCGAAACGGAAGTCGAAACGGAATGGTGCTGTTTCGCACAGCCCTACTATATAGGGGCCCAGA
GACGGAGTCACTGCCAACCGAGACGGTCATAGCTGTTTCCTGTGTGCCGCTTCCTCGCTCACTGACTCGC
TGCGCTCGGTCGTTCGGCTGCGGCGAGCGGTATCAGCTCACTCAAAGGCGGTAATACGGTTACCCACAGA
ATCAGGGGATAACGCAGGAAAGAACATGTGAGCAAAAGGCCAGCAAAAGGCCAGGAACCGTAAAAAGGCC
GCGTTGCTGGCGTTTTTCCATAGGCTCCGCCCCCCTGACGAGCATCACAAAAATCGACGCTCAAGTCAGA
GGTGGCGAAACCCGACAGGACTATAAAGATACCAGGCGTTTCCCCCTGGAAGCTCCCTCGTGCGCTCTCC
TGTTCCGACCCTGCCGCTTACCGGATACCTGTCCGCCTTTCTCCCTTCGGGAAGCGTGGCGCTTTCTCAT
AGCTCACGCTGTAGGTATCTCAGTTCGGTGTAGGTCGTTCGCTCCAAGCTGGGCTGTGTGCACGAACCCC
CCGTTCAGCCCGACCGCTGCGCCTTATCCGGTAACTATCGTCTTGAGTCCAACCCGGTAAGACACGACTT
ATCGCCACTGGCAGCAGCCACTGGTAACAGGATTAGCAGAGCGAGGTATGTAGGCGGTGCTACAGAGTTC
TTGAAGTGGTGGCCTAACTACGGCTACACTAGAAGAACAGTATTTGGTATCTGCGCTCTGCTGAAGCCAG
TTACCTTCGGAAAAAGAGTTGGTAGCTCTTGATCCGGCAAACAAACCACCGCTGGTAGCGGTGGTTTTTT
TGTTTGCAAGCAGCAGATTACGCGCAGAAAAAAAGGATCTCAAGAAGATCCTTTGATCTTTTCTACGGGG
TCTGACGCTCAGTGGAACGAAAACTCACGTTAAGGGATTTTGGTCATGAGATTATCAAAAAGGATCTTCA
CCTAGATCCTTTTAAATTAAAAATGAAGTTTTAAATCAATCTAAAGTATATATGAGTAAACTTGGTCTGA
CAGTTACCAATGCTTAATCAGTGAGGCACCTATCTCAGCGATCTGTCTCTTTCGTTCATCCATAGTTGCC
TGACTCCCCGTCGTGTAGATAACTACGATACGGGAGGGCTTACCATCTGGCCCCAGTGCTGCAATAATAC
CGCGGGACCCACGCTCACCGGCTCCAGATTTATCAGCAATAAACCAGCCAGCCGGAAGGGCCGAGCGCAG
AAGTGGTCCTGCAACTTTATCCGCCTCCATCCAGTCTATTAATTGTTGCCGGGAAGCTAGAGTAAGTAGT
TCGCCAGTTAATAGTTTGCGCAACGTTGTTGCCATCGCTACAGGCATCGTGGTATCACGCTCGTCGTTTG
GTATGGCTTCATTCAGCTCCGGTTCCCAACGATCAAGGCGAGTTACATGATCCCCCATGTTGCGCAAAAA
AGCGGTTAGCTCCTTCGGTCCTCCGATCGTTGTCAGAAGTAAGTTGGCCGCCGTGTTATCACTCATGGTT
ATGGCAGCACTACATAATTCTCTTACTGTCATGCCATCCGTAAGATGCTTTTCTGTGACTGGTGAGTACT
CAACCAAGTCATTCTGAGAATAGTGTATGCGGCGACCGAGTTGCTCTTGCCCGGCGTCAATACGGGATAA
TACCGCGCCACATAGCAGAACTTTAAAAGTGCTCATCATTGGAAAACGTTCTTCGGGGCGAAAACTCTCA
AGGATCTTACCGCTGTTGAGATCCAGTTCGATGTAACCCACTCGTGCACCCAACTGATCTTCAGCATCTT
TTACTTTCACCAGCGTTTCTGGGTGAGCAAAAACAGGAAGGCAAAATGCCGCAAAAAAGGGAATAAGGGC
GACACGGAAATGTTGAATACTCATACTCTTCCTTTTTCAATATTATTGAAGCATTTATCAGGGTTATTGT
CTCATGAGCGGATACATATTTGAATGTATTTAG
Features (pLannotate 1.2.2; 8 found; start..end, strand, type, name):
    118..138     -  CDS            lacZα (fragment): LacZα fragment of β-galactosidase; lacZ fragment
   2373..2872    +  promoter       PGK promoter: mouse phosphoglycerate kinase 1 promoter
   2897..3491    +  CDS            PuroR (fragment): puromycin N-acetyltransferase; pac from Streptomyces alboniger; confers resistance to puromycin
   3555..4274    +  CDS            EGFP: the original enhanced GFP (Yang et al., 1996) mammalian codon-optimized
   4302..4526    +  polyA_signal   bGH poly(A) signal: bovine growth hormone polyadenylation signal
   6595..7183    -  rep_origin     ori: high-copy-number ColE1/pMB1/pBR322/pUC origin of replication
   7354..8214    -  CDS            AmpR: β-lactamase; bla; confers resistance to ampicillin, carbenicillin, and related antibiotics
   8215..26      -  promoter       AmpR promoter (across the origin): bla
