[The description below was written by a language model from this plasmid's Addgene catalogue record and pLannotate feature annotations shown in this document.]
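Description:
pMV-hAT-6_AMi is the donor plasmid for the hAT-6_AMi DNA transposon, built on the pMV backbone and catalogued as a mammalian expression vector. The full sequence is 8,293 nt. It is propagated in E. coli as a high-copy plasmid through a ColE1/pUC-type origin of replication and selected with ampicillin via the β-lactamase gene and its native promoter. A very short lacZα remnant is also annotated, most likely a leftover of an earlier cloning site rather than a functional element.

The stated insert is a synthetic version of the terminal inverted repeats (TIRs) of hAT-6_AMi, the end sequences that a cognate transposase recognises in order to excise and reintegrate the intervening DNA. The automated feature table does not annotate the TIRs themselves, so their exact positions are not given. Large unannotated stretches lie on either side of the reporter cassette (roughly 140–2370 and 4530–6590), and these presumably contain the transposon ends, although the record does not confirm it. The annotated cargo is a mouse PGK promoter followed by a puromycin N-acetyltransferase coding sequence (detected as a fragment) and EGFP, terminated by the bGH polyadenylation signal. The short gap between PuroR and EGFP would fit a linker or self-cleaving peptide joining the two in a single transcript, but no such element is annotated.

No transposase gene is annotated, consistent with a two-plasmid design in which the enzyme is supplied from a separate helper construct. In that arrangement, stable puromycin resistance or persistent EGFP fluorescence in transfected mammalian cells reports genomic integration. This fits the associated survey of DNA transposon activity in human cells for genome engineering.
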