Addgene plasmid #217274: pMV-hAT-6_AMi
Purpose: Donor plasmid of hAT-6_AMi Transposon
Depositing lab: Yong E Zhang. Depositing organization: Institute of Zoology, Chinese Academy of Sciences. Publication: Heterologous survey of 130 DNA transposons in human cells highlights their functional divergence and expands the genome engineering toolbox. Zhang T, Tan S, Tang N, Li Y, Zhang C, Sun J, Guo Y, Gao H, Cai Y, Sun W, Wang C, Fu L, Ma H, Wu Y, Hu X, Zhang X, Gee P, Yan W, Zhao Y, Chen Q, Guo B, Wang H, Zhang YE. Cell. 2024 Jul 11;187(14):3741-3760.e30. doi: 10.1016/j.cell.2024.05.007. Epub 2024 Jun 5. PubMed 38843831.
Backbone
  Vector backbone: pMV
  Vector type: Mammalian Expression
Growth in bacteria
  Bacterial resistance: Ampicillin, 100 μg/mL
  Growth temperature: 37°C
  Growth strain: DH5alpha
  Copy number: High Copy
Gene/Insert
  Gene/Insert name: TIRs of hAT-6_AMi transposon
  Species: Synthetic
  Cloning method: Restriction Enzyme; 5′ cloning site Unknown (unknown if destroyed); 3′ cloning site Unknown (unknown if destroyed)
Terms and licenses: Academic/Nonprofit Terms; Industry Terms: Not Available to Industry
How to cite: pMV-hAT-6_AMi was a gift from Yong E Zhang (Addgene plasmid # 217274 ; http://n2t.net/addgene:217274 ; RRID:Addgene_217274)
